>Addgene plasmid #59747 | pcDNA-emerin-EGFP-polyA | depositor full sequence | sequence record 94051 | pcDNA-emerin-EGFP-polyA sequence 7141 bps
GACGGATCGGGAGATCTCCCGATCCCCTATGGTCGACTCTCAGTACAATCTGCTCTGATGCCGCATAGTT
AAGCCAGTATCTGCTCCCTGCTTGTGTGTTGGAGGTCGCTGAGTAGTGCGCGAGCAAAATTTAAGCTACA
ACAAGGCAAGGCTTGACCGACAATTGCATGAAGAATCTGCTTAGGGTTAGGCGTTTTGCGCTGCTTCGCG
ATGTACGGGCCAGATATACGCGTTGACATTGATTATTGACTAGTTATTAATAGTAATCAATTACGGGGTC
ATTAGTTCATAGCCCATATATGGAGTTCCGCGTTACATAACTTACGGTAAATGGCCCGCCTGGCTGACCG
CCCAACGACCCCCGCCCATTGACGTCAATAATGACGTATGTTCCCATAGTAACGCCAATAGGGACTTTCC
ATTGACGTCAATGGGTGGACTATTTACGGTAAACTGCCCACTTGGCAGTACATCAAGTGTATCATATGCC
AAGTACGCCCCCTATTGACGTCAATGACGGTAAATGGCCCGCCTGGCATTATGCCCAGTACATGACCTTA
TGGGACTTTCCTACTTGGCAGTACATCTACGTATTAGTCATCGCTATTACCATGGTGATGCGGTTTTGGC
AGTACATCAATGGGCGTGGATAGCGGTTTGACTCACGGGGATTTCCAAGTCTCCACCCCATTGACGTCAA
TGGGAGTTTGTTTTGGCACCAAAATCAACGGGACTTTCCAAAATGTCGTAACAACTCCGCCCCATTGACG
CAAATGGGCGGTAGGCGTGTACGGTGGGAGGTCTATATAAGCAGAGCTCTCTGGCTAACTAGAGAACCCA
CTGCTTACTGGCTTATCGAAATTAATACGACTCACTATAGGGAGACCCAAGCTGGCTAGTTAAGCTTCGA
ATTCATGGACGACTATGCGGTTTTGTCCGATACTGAGCTGGCCGCAGTGCTACGCCAGTACAACATCCCT
CATGGGCCTATTGTGGGTTCCACTCGCAAGCTCTACGAAAAGAAAATCTTCGAGTACGAGACCCAGAGAA
GGAGACTCTTACCCCCCAACTCGTCATCTTCTTCATTCTCCTATCAGTTCTCAGACTTGGATTCAGCCGC
CGTGGACTCAGACATGTATGATCTGCCCAAAAAAGAAGACGCCTTACTTTACCAGAGCAAGGACTATAAT
GATGACTACTATGAGGAGAGTTATTTGACCACCAAGACATACGGGGAGCCTGAGTCTGTGGGCATGTCCA
AGAGCTTCCGCCAGCCGGGGACCTCACTTGTAGATGCTGATACCTTCCATCACCAGGTGCGTGATGACAT
TTTCTCTTCTTTAGAAGAGGAAGGCAAGGATAGGGAGCGCCTCATCTATGGCCAAGACAGTGCCTACCAG
AGCATCGCACACTACCGCCCCATTTCCAATGTCTCCAGGAGCTCTCTGGGCTTATCATATTATCCTACAT
CCTCCACCTCTTCTGTGTCCTCCTCTTCATCTTCTCCCTCTTCATGGCTTACCCGACGTGCCATTCGGCC
AGAGAAGCAGGCCCCTGCTGCTGCTCTGGGCCAGGATCGACAGGTCCCACTCTGGGGCCAGCTGTTACTC
TTCCTGGTCTTTGCTGCCTTTCTGCTCTTTGTTTACTATTCCATACAAGCTGAAGAAGGCAACCCCTTCT
GGATGGATCCCAGGGATCCACCGGTCGCCACCATGGTGAGCAAGGGCGAGGAGCTGTTCACCGGGGTGGT
GCCCATCCTGGTCGAGCTGGACGGCGACGTAAACGGCCACAAGTTCAGCGTGTCCGGCGAGGGCGAGGGC
GATGCCACCTACGGCAAGCTGACCCTGAAGTTCATCTGCACCACCGGCAAGCTGCCCGTGCCCTGGCCCA
CCCTCGTGACCACCCTGACCTACGGCGTGCAGTGCTTCAGCCGCTACCCCGACCACATGAAGCAGCACGA
CTTCTTCAAGTCCGCCATGCCCGAAGGCTACGTCCAGGAGCGCACCATCTTCTTCAAGGACGACGGCAAC
TACAAGACCCGCGCCGAGGTGAAGTTCGAGGGCGACACCCTGGTGAACCGCATCGAGCTGAAGGGCATCG
ACTTCAAGGAGGACGGCAACATCCTGGGGCACAAGCTGGAGTACAACTACAACAGCCACAACGTCTATAT
CATGGCCGACAAGCAGAAGAACGGCATCAAGGTGAACTTCAAGATCCGCCACAACATCGAGGACGGCAGC
GTGCAGCTCGCCGACCACTACCAGCAGAACACCCCCATCGGCGACGGCCCCGTGCTGCTGCCCGACAACC
ACTACCTGAGCACCCAGTCCGCCCTGAGCAAAGACCCCAACGAGAAGCGCGATCACATGGTCCTGCTGGA
GTTCGTGACCGCCGCCGGGATCACTCACGGCATGGACGAGCTGTACAAGTAAGCGGCCGCTCGACTATGG
GCACCAAAGAACCTGTAAACGTTATCTTTTTAAATTGAATGTGCACAAATAAAAGTTTGGAAAAGAAAAA
AAAAAAAAAAAAAAAAAAAAAAAAAAAAAAAAAAAAAAAAAAAAAAAAAAAAAAAAAAAAAAAAAAAAAA
AAAAAAAATACGCATCATACGCTGTGGCGTACCTCGAGTCTAGAGGGCCCTTCGAACAAAAACTCATCTC
AGAAGAGGATCTGAATATGCATACCGGTCATCATCACCATCACCATTGAGTTTAAACCCGCTGATCAGCC
TCGACTGTGCCTTCTAGTTGCCAGCCATCTGTTGTTTGCCCCTCCCCCGTGCCTTCCTTGACCCTGGAAG
GTGCCACTCCCACTGTCCTTTCCTAATAAAATGAGGAAATTGCATCGCATTGTCTGAGTAGGTGTCATTC
TATTCTGGGGGGTGGGGTGGGGCAGGACAGCAAGGGGGAGGATTGGGAAGACAATAGCAGGCATGCTGGG
GATGCGGTGGGCTCTATGGCTTCTGAGGCGGAAAGAACCAGCTGGGGCTCTAGGGGGTATCCCC
[124 nt withheld, positions 3005-3128]
C
[32 nt withheld, positions 3130-3161]
CA
[57 nt withheld, positions 3164-3220]
A
[49 nt withheld, positions 3222-3270]
CCTTTGACGTTGGAGTCCACGTTCTTT
[37 nt withheld, positions 3298-3334]
ACCCTATCTCGGTCTATTCTTTTGATTTATAAGGGATTTTGGGGATTTCGGCCTATTGGTTAAAAAATGA
GCTGATTTAACAAAAATTTAACGCGAATTAATTCTGTGGAATGTGTGTCAGTTAGGGTGTGGAAAGTCCC
CAGGCTCCCCAGGCAGGCAGAAGTATGCAAAGCATGCATCTCAATTAGTCAGCAACCAGGTGTGGAAAGT
CCCCAGGCTCCCCAGCAGGCAGAAGTATGCAAAGCATGCATCTCAATTAGTCAGCAACCATAGTCCCGCC
CCTAACTCCGCCCATCCCGCCCCTAACTCCGCCCAGTTCCGCCCATTCTCCGCCCCATGGCTGACTAATT
TTTTTTATTTATGCAGAGGCCGAGGCCGCCTCTGCCTCTGAGCTATTCCAGAAGTAGTGAGGAGGCTTTT
TTGGAGGCCTAGGCTTTTGCAAAAAGCTCCCGGGAGCTTGTATATCCATTTTCGGATCTGATCAAGAGAC
AGGATGAGGATCGTTTCGCATGATTGAACAAGATGGATTGCACGCAGGTTCTCCGGCCGCTTGGGTGGAG
AGGCTATTCGGCTATGACTGGGCACAACAGACAATCGGCTGCTCTGATGCCGCCGTGTTCCGGCTGTCAG
CGCAGGGGCGCCCGGTTCTTTTTGTCAAGACCGACCTGTCCGGTGCCCTGAATGAACTGCAGGACGAGGC
AGCGCGGCTATCGTGGCTGGCCACGACGGGCGTTCCTTGCGCAGCTGTGCTCGACGTTGTCACTGAAGCG
GGAAGGGACTGGCTGCTATTGGGCGAAGTGCCGGGGCAGGATCTCCTGTCATCTCACCTTGCTCCTGCCG
AGAAAGTATCCATCATGGCTGATGCAATGCGGCGGCTGCATACGCTTGATCCGGCTACCTGCCCATTCGA
CCACCAAGCGAAACATCGCATCGAGCGAGCACGTACTCGGATGGAAGCCGGTCTTGTCGATCAGGATGAT
CTGGACGAAGAGCATCAGGGGCTCGCGCCAGCCGAACTGTTCGCCAGGCTCAAGGCGCGCATGCCCGACG
GCGAGGATCTCGTCGTGACCCATGGCGATGCCTGCTTGCCGAATATCATGGTGGAAAATGGCCGCTTTTC
TGGATTCATCGACTGTGGCCGGCTGGGTGTGGCGGACCGCTATCAGGACATAGCGTTGGCTACCCGTGAT
ATTGCTGAAGAGCTTGGCGGCGAATGGGCTGACCGCTTCCTCGTGCTTTACGGTATCGCCGCTCCCGATT
CGCAGCGCATCGCCTTCTATCGCCTTCTTGACGAGTTCTTCTGAGCGGGACTCTGGGGTTCGCGAAATGA
CCGACCAAGCGACGCCCAACCTGCCATCACGAGATTTCGATTCCACCGCCGCCTTCTATGAAAGGTTGGG
CTTCGGAATCGTTTTCCGGGACGCCGGCTGGATGATCCTCCAGCGCGGGGATCTCATGCTGGAGTTCTTC
GCCCACCCCAACTTGTTTATTGCAGCTTATAATGGTTACAAATAAAGCAATAGCATCACAAATTTCACAA
ATAAAGCATTTTTTTCACTGCATTCTAGTTGTGGTTTGTCCAAACTCATCAATGTATCTTATCATGTCTG
TATACCGTCGACCTCTAGCTAGAGCTTGGCGTAATCATGGTCATAGCTGTTTCCTGTGTGAAATTGTTAT
CCGCTCACAATTCCACACAACATACGAGCCGGAAGCATAAAGTGTAAAGCCTGGGGTGCCTAATGAGTGA
GCTAACTCACATTAATTGCGTTGCGCTCACTGCCCGCTTTCCAGTCGGGAAACCTGTCGTGCCAGCTGCA
TTAATGAATCGGCCAACGCGCGGGGAGAGGCGGTTTGCGTATTGGGCGCTCTTCCGCTTCCTCGCTCACT
GACTCGCTGCGCTCGGTCGTTCGGCTGCGGCGAGCGGTATCAGCTCACTCAAAGGCGGTAATACGGTTAT
CCACAGAATCAGGGGATAACGCAGGAAAGAACATGTGAGCAAAAGGCCAGCAAAAGGCCAGGAACCGTAA
AAAGGCCGCGTTGCTGGCGTTTTTCCATAGGCTCCGCCCCCCTGACGAGCATCACAAAAATCGACGCTCA
AGTCAGAGGTGGCGAAACCCGACAGGACTATAAAGATACCAGGCGTTTCCCCCTGGAAGCTCCCTCGTGC
GCTCTCCTGTTCCGACCCTGCCGCTTACCGGATACCTGTCCGCCTTTCTCCCTTCGGGAAGCGTGGCGCT
TTCTCAATGCTCACGCTGTAGGTATCTCAGTTCGGTGTAGGTCGTTCGCTCCAAGCTGGGCTGTGTGCAC
GAACCCCCCGTTCAGCCCGACCGCTGCGCCTTATCCGGTAACTATCGTCTTGAGTCCAACCCGGTAAGAC
ACGACTTATCGCCACTGGCAGCAGCCACTGGTAACAGGATTAGCAGAGCGAGGTATGTAGGCGGTGCTAC
AGAGTTCTTGAAGTGGTGGCCTAACTACGGCTACACTAGAAGGACAGTATTTGGTATCTGCGCTCTGCTG
AAGCCAGTTACCTTCGGAAAAAGAGTTGGTAGCTCTTGATCCGGCAAACAAACCACCGCTGGTAGCGGTG
GTTTTTTTGTTTGCAAGCAGCAGATTACGCGCAGAAAAAAAGGATCTCAAGAAGATCCTTTGATCTTTTC
TACGGGGTCTGACGCTCAGTGGAACGAAAACTCACGTTAAGGGATTTTGGTCATGAGATTATCAAAAAGG
ATCTTCACCTAGATCCTTTTAAATTAAAAATGAAGTTTTAAATCAATCTAAAGTATATATGAGTAAACTT
GGTCTGACAGTTACCAATGCTTAATCAGTGAGGCACCTATCTCAGCGATCTGTCTATTTCGTTCATCCAT
AGTTGCCTGACTCCCCGTCGTGTAGATAACTACGATACGGGAGGGCTTACCATCTGGCCCCAGTGCTGCA
ATGATACCGCGAGACCCACGCTCACCGGCTCCAGATTTATCAGCAATAAACCAGCCAGCCGGAAGGGCCG
AGCGCAGAAGTGGTCCTGCAACTTTATCCGCCTCCATCCAGTCTATTAATTGTTGCCGGGAAGCTAGAGT
AAGTAGTTCGCCAGTTAATAGTTTGCGCAACGTTGTTGCCATTGCTACAGGCATCGTGGTGTCACGCTCG
TCGTTTGGTATGGCTTCATTCAGCTCCGGTTCCCAACGATCAAGGCGAGTTACATGATCCCCCATGTTGT
GCAAAAAAGCGGTTAGCTCCTTCGGTCCTCCGATCGTTGTCAGAAGTAAGTTGGCCGCAGTGTTATCACT
CATGGTTATGGCAGCACTGCATAATTCTCTTACTGTCATGCCATCCGTAAGATGCTTTTCTGTGACTGGT
GAGTACTCAACCAAGTCATTCTGAGAATAGTGTATGCGGCGACCGAGTTGCTCTTGCCCGGCGTCAATAC
GGGATAATACCGCGCCACATAGCAGAACTTTAAAAGTGCTCATCATTGGAAAACGTTCTTCGGGGCGAAA
ACTCTCAAGGATCTTACCGCTGTTGAGATCCAGTTCGATGTAACCCACTCGTGCACCCAACTGATCTTCA
GCATCTTTTACTTTCACCAGCGTTTCTGGGTGAGCAAAAACAGGAAGGCAAAATGCCGCAAAAAAGGGAA
TAAGGGCGACACGGAAATGTTGAATACTCATACTCTTCCTTTTTCAATATTATTGAAGCATTTATCAGGG
TTATTGTCTCATGAGCGGATACATATTTGAATGTATTTAGAAAAATAAACAAATAGGGGTTCCGCGCACA
TTTCCCCGAAAAGTGCCACCTGACGTC
Features (pLannotate 1.2.2; 22 found; start..end, strand, type, name):
     36..80      -  misc_feature   bom (fragment): basis of mobility region from pBR322
    235..614     +  enhancer       CMV enhancer: human cytomegalovirus immediate early enhancer
    615..818     +  promoter       CMV promoter: human cytomegalovirus (CMV) immediate early promoter
    814..847     +  LTR            5' LTR (truncated) (fragment): truncated 5' long terminal repeat (LTR) from HIV-1
    863..881     +  promoter       T7 promoter: promoter for bacteriophage T7 RNA polymerase
    915..1691    +  CDS            Emd: EMD_MOUSE - Also known as Sta. Experimental evidence at protein level: Swiss-Prot protein existence level 1. Stabilizes and promotes the formation of a nuclear actin cortical network. Stimulates actin polymerization in vitro by binding and stabilizing the pointed end of growing filaments. Inhibits beta- catenin activity by preventing its accumulation in the nucleus. Acts by influencing the nuclear accumulation of beta-catenin through a CRM1- dependent export pathway. Links centrosomes to the nuclear envelope via a microtubule association. Required for proper localization of non- farnesylated p
   1713..2432    +  CDS            EGFP: the original enhanced GFP (Yang et al., 1996) mammalian codon-optimized
   2500..2521    +  promoter       TEF1 promoter (fragment): S. cerevisiae TEF1; promoter for EF-1α
   2735..2959    +  polyA_signal   bGH poly(A) signal: bovine growth hormone polyadenylation signal
   2963..2984    +  promoter       SV40 promoter (fragment): SV40 enhancer and early promoter
   3005..3433    +  rep_origin     f1 ori (sequence partly withheld): f1 bacteriophage origin of replication; arrow indicates direction of (+) strand synthesis
   3447..3777    +  promoter       SV40 promoter: SV40 enhancer and early promoter
   3844..4635    +  CDS            neo: KKA2_KLEPN - Also known as kan, nptII. Experimental evidence at protein level: Swiss-Prot protein existence level 1. Resistance to kanamycin, neomycin, paromomycin, ribostamycin, butirosin and gentamicin B. From Klebsiella pneumoniae.
   4661..4819    +  CDS            ble (fragment): BLE_KLEPN - Experimental evidence at protein level: Swiss-Prot protein existence level 1. Binding protein with a strong affinity to the bleomycin family of antibiotics. Binds to CL990; an antimitotic-antibiotic compound. From Klebsiella pneumoniae.
   4814..4935    +  polyA_signal   SV40 poly(A) signal: SV40 polyadenylation signal
   5008..5024    -  protein_bind   lac operator: The lac repressor binds to the lac operator to inhibit transcription in E. coli. This inhibition can be relieved by adding lactose or isopropyl-β-D-thiogalactopyranoside (IPTG). lac repressor encoded by lacI
   5032..5062    -  promoter       lac promoter: promoter for the E. coli lac operon
   5077..5098    -  protein_bind   CAP binding site: CAP binding activates transcription in the presence of cAMP. E. coli catabolite activator protein
   5111..5203    -  CDS            lacI (fragment): lac repressor; lacI; The lac repressor binds to the lac operator to inhibit transcription in E. coli. This inhibition can be relieved by adding lactose or isopropyl-β-D-thiogalactopyranoside (IPTG).
   5386..5974    -  rep_origin     ori: high-copy-number ColE1/pMB1/pBR322/pUC origin of replication
   6145..7005    -  CDS            AmpR: β-lactamase; bla; confers resistance to ampicillin, carbenicillin, and related antibiotics
   7006..7110    -  promoter       AmpR promoter: bla
