[The description below was written by a language model from this plasmid's Addgene catalogue record and pLannotate feature annotations shown in this document.]
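Description:
pcDNA-emerin-EGFP-polyA is a 7.1 kb mammalian expression plasmid built on a pcDNA3.1-polyA backbone. It is maintained in E. coli at high copy through a ColE1/pUC-type origin and selected with ampicillin via the β-lactamase gene and its native promoter. An f1 origin is also present. The backbone carries an SV40 early promoter driving the neomycin/kanamycin phosphotransferase gene, followed by an SV40 polyadenylation signal. This is the standard arrangement for G418 selection of stably transfected mammalian cells, although the record does not mention that use. Several short annotated fragments (bom, HIV-1 LTR, TEF1 promoter, ble, lacI, and the lac promoter/operator region) appear to be backbone remnants or partial automated matches rather than functional parts.

The payload is the mouse emerin (Emd) coding sequence fused in frame at its C terminus to EGFP, inserted by ligation-independent cloning. Emerin is a nuclear envelope protein, so the fusion gives a fluorescent marker of the nuclear envelope. Two promoters sit in tandem upstream. The CMV immediate-early enhancer and promoter drive strong expression in transfected mammalian cells, with the bovine growth hormone polyadenylation signal downstream. The T7 promoter just before the open reading frame allows in vitro transcription. The "polyA" in the backbone name suggests a template-encoded poly(A) stretch after the insert, but no such element is annotated in the feature table. The stated purposes are emerin-EGFP expression in mammalian cells and production of mRNA for injection into oocytes. The associated study examined nuclear pore complex assembly in mouse zygotes.
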