Addgene plasmid #59747: pcDNA-emerin-EGFP-polyA
Purpose: Express emerin-EGFP in mammalian cells (CMV promoter). Also suitable for in vitro transcription (T7 promoter) for injecting mRNA into oocytes.
Depositing lab: Yi Zhang. Depositing organization: Boston Children's Hospital. Publication: Nucleosome assembly is required for nuclear pore complex assembly in mouse zygotes. Inoue A, Zhang Y. Nat Struct Mol Biol. 2014 Jul;21(7):609-16. doi: 10.1038/nsmb.2839. Epub 2014 Jun 8. PubMed 24908396.
Backbone
  Vector backbone: pcDNA3.1-polyA
  Vector type: Mammalian Expression
Growth in bacteria
  Bacterial resistance: Ampicillin, 100 μg/mL
  Growth temperature: 37°C
  Growth strain: XL10 Gold
  Copy number: High Copy
Gene/Insert
  Gene/Insert name: emerin-EGFP
  Species: M. musculus (mouse)
  Promoter: CMV and T7
  Tag / fusion protein: EGFP (C terminal on insert)
  Cloning method: Ligation Independent Cloning
  Sequencing primers: 5′ CACTGCTTACTGGCTTATCG; 3′ CCAAACTTTTATTTGTGCACAT
Terms and licenses: Academic/Nonprofit Terms; Industry Terms: Not Available to Industry
How to cite: pcDNA-emerin-EGFP-polyA was a gift from Yi Zhang (Addgene plasmid # 59747 ; http://n2t.net/addgene:59747 ; RRID:Addgene_59747)
