>Addgene plasmid #59747 | pcDNA-emerin-EGFP-polyA | addgene partial sequence | sequence record 96491 | CMV-F 5'-CGCAAATGGGCGGTAGGCGTG-3'
ACTAGAGAACCCACTGCTTACTGGCTTATCGAAATTAATACGACTCACTATAGGGAGACCCAAGCTGGCT
AGTTAAGCTTCGAATTCATGGACGACTATGCGGTTTTGTCCGATACTGAGCTGGCCGCAGTGCTACGCCA
GTACAACATCCCTCATGGGCCTATTGTGGGTTCCACTCGCAAGCTCTACGAAAAGAAAATCTTCGAGTAC
GAGACCCAGAGAAGGAGACTCTTACCCCCCAACTCGTCATCTTCTTCATTCTCCTATCAGTTCTCAGACT
TGGATTCAGCCGCCGTGGACTCAGACATGTATGATCTGCCCAAAAAAGAAGACGCCTTACTTTACCAGAG
CAAGGACTATAATGATGACTACTATGAGGAGAGTTATTTGACCACCAAGACATACGGGGAGCCTGAGTCT
GTGGGCATGTCCAAGAGCTTCCGCCAGCCGGGGACCTCACTTGTAGATGCTGATACCTTCCATCACCAGG
TGCGTGATGACATTTTCTCTTCTTTAGAAGAGGAAGGCAAGGATAGGGAGCGCCTCATCTATGGCCAAGA
CAGTGCCTACCAGAGCATCGCACACTACCGCCCCATTTCCAATGTCTCCAGGAGCTCTCTGGGCTTATCA
TATTATCCTACATCCTCCACCTCTTCTGTGTCCTCCTCTTCATCTTCTCCCTCTTCATGGCTTACCCGAC
GTGCCATTCGGCCAGAGAAGCAGGCCCCTGCTGCTGCTCTGGGCCAGGATCGACAGGTCCCACTCTGGGG
CCAGCTGTTACTCTTCCTGGTCTTTGCTGCCTTTCTGCTCTTTGTTTACTATTCCATACAAGCTGAAGAA
GGCAACC
