>Addgene plasmid #59747 | pcDNA-emerin-EGFP-polyA | addgene partial sequence | sequence record 96626 | GFP2(b) 5'-CTTGATGCCGTTCTTCTGCTTGT-3'
AGTTGTACTCCAGCTTGTGCCCCAGGATGTTGCCGTCCTCCTTGAAGTCGATGCCCTTCAGCTCGATGCG
GTTCACCAGGGTGTCGCCCTCGAACTTCACCTCGGCGCGGGTCTTGTAGTTGCCGTCGTCCTTGAAGAAG
ATGGTGCGCTCCTGGACGTAGCCTTCGGGCATGGCGGACTTGAAGAAGTCGTGCTGCTTCATGTGGTCGG
GGTAGCGGCTGAAGCACTGCACGCCGTAGGTCAGGGTGGTCACGAGGGTGGGCCAGGGCACGGGCAGCTT
GCCGGTGGTGCAGATGAACTTCAGGGTCAGCTTGCCGTAGGTGGCATCGCCCTCGCCCTCGCCGGACACG
CTGAACTTGTGGCCGTTTACGTCGCCGTCCAGCTCGACCAGGATGGGCACCACCCCGGTGAACAGCTCCT
CGCCCTTGCTCACCATGGTGGCGACCGGTGGATCCCTGGGATCCATCCAGAAGGGGTTGCCTTCTTCAGC
TTGTATGGAATAGTAAACAAAGAGCAGAAAGGCAGCAAAGACCAGGAAGAGTAACAGCTGGCCCCAGAGT
GGGACCTGTCGATCCTGGCCCAGAGCAGCAGCAGGGGCCTGCTTCTCTGGCCGAATGGCACGTCGGGTAA
GCCATGAAGAGGGAGAAGATGAAGAGGAGGACACAGAAGAGGTGGAGGATGTAGGATAATATGATAAGCC
CAGAGAGCTCCTGGAGACATTGGAAA
